>Addgene plasmid #195411 | aav-U6-broccoli-hsp68-mCherry-MCS-pA | addgene full sequence | sequence record 384459 | Addgene NGS Result
GCGCGCTCGCTCGCTCACTGAGGCCGCCCGGGCAAAGCCCGGGCGGCCTCAGTGAGCGAGCGAGCGCGCA
GAGAGGGAGTGGCCAACTCCATCACTAGGGGTTCCTTGTAGTTAATGATTAACCCGCCATGCTACTTATC
TACCAGGGTAATGGGGATCCTCTAGAACTATAGCTAGAATTCAAGGTCGGGCAGGAAGAGGGCCTATTTC
CCATGATTCCTTCATATTTGCATATACGATACAAGGCTGTTAGAGAGATAATTAGAATTAATTTGACTGT
AAACACAAAGATATTAGTACAAAATACGTGACGTAGAAAGTAATAATTTCTTGGGTAGTTTGCAGTTTTA
AAATTATGTTTTAAAATGGACTATCATATGCTTACCGTAACTTGAAAGTATTTCGATTTCTTGGCTTTAT
ATATCTTGTGGAAAGGACGAAACACCGTGCTCGCTTCGGCAGCACATATACTAGTCGACTTGCCATGTGT
ATGTGGGAGACGGTCGGGTCCATCTGAGACGGTCGGGTCCAGATATTCGTATCTGTCGAGTAGAGTGTGG
GCTCAGATGTCGAGTAGAGTGTGGGCTCCCACATACTCTGATGATCCAGACGGTCGGGTCCATCTGAGAC
GGTCGGGTCCAGATATTCGTATCTGTCGAGTAGAGTGTGGGCTCAGATGTCGAGTAGAGTGTGGGCTGGA
TCATTCATGGCAATCTAGAGCGGACTTCGGTCCGCTTTTTGGTACCGAGCTCCAGGAACATCCAAACTGA
GCAGCCGGGGTCCCCCCCACCCCCCACCCCGCCCCTCCCGGCAACTTTGAGCCTGTGCTGGGACAGAGCC
TCTAGTTCCTAAATTAGTCCATGAGGTCAGAGGCAGCACTGCCATTGTAACGCGATTGGAGAGGATCACG
TCACCGGACACGCCCCCAGGCATCTCCCTGGGTCTCCTAAACTTGGCGGGGAGAAGTTTTAGCCCTTAAG
TTTTAGCCTTTAACCCCCATATTCAGAACTGTGCGAGTTGGCGAAACCCCACAAATCACAACAAACTGTA
CACAACACCGAGCTAGAGGTGATCTTTCTTGTCCATTCCACACAGGCCTTAGTAATGCGTCGCCATAGCA
ACAGTGTCACTAGTAGCACCAGCACTTCCCCACACCCTCCCCCTCAGGAATCCGTACTCTCCAGTGAACC
CCAGAAACCTCTGGAGAGTTCTGGACAAGGGCGGAACCCACAACTCCGATTACTCAAGGGAGGCGGGGAA
GCTCCACCAGACGCGAAACTGCTGGAAGATTCCTGGCCCCAAGGCCTCCTCCGGCTCGCTGATTGGCCCA
GCGGAGAGTGGGCGGGGCCGGTGAAGACTCCTTAAAGGCGCAGGACGGCGAGCAGGTCACCAGACGCTGA
CAGCTACTCAGAACCAAATCTGGTTCCATCCAGAGACAAGCGAAGACAAGAGAAGCAGAGCGAGCGGCGC
GTTCCCGATCCTCGGCCAGGACCAGCCTTCCCCAGAGCATCCCTGCCGCGGAGCGCAACCTTCCCAGGAG
CATCCCTGCCGCGGAGCGCAACTTTCCCCGGAGCATCCACGCCGCGGAGCGCAGCCTTCCAGAAGCAGAG
CGCGGCGCCATGGTGAGCAAGGGCGAGGAGGATAACATGGCCATCATCAAGGAGTTCATGCGCTTCAAGG
TGCACATGGAGGGCTCCGTGAACGGCCACGAGTTTGAGATTGAAGGCGAAGGCGAGGGCAGACCCTACGA
GGGAACACAGACCGCCAAGCTGAAGGTGACCAAGGGTGGCCCCCTGCCCTTCGCCTGGGACATCCTGTCC
CCTCAGTTCATGTACGGCTCCAAGGCCTACGTGAAGCACCCCGCCGACATCCCCGACTACTTGAAGCTGT
CCTTCCCCGAGGGCTTCAAGTGGGAGCGCGTGATGAACTTCGAGGACGGCGGCGTGGTGACCGTGACCCA
GGACTCCTCCCTGCAGGACGGCGAGTTCATCTACAAGGTGAAGCTGCGCGGCACCAACTTCCCCTCCGAC
GGCCCCGTAATGCAGAAGAAGACAATGGGCTGGGAGGCCTCCTCCGAGCGGATGTACCCCGAGGACGGCG
CCCTGAAGGGCGAGATCAAGCAGAGGCTGAAGCTGAAGGACGGCGGCCACTACGACGCTGAGGTCAAGAC
CACCTACAAGGCCAAGAAGCCCGTGCAGCTGCCCGGCGCCTACAACGTCAACATCAAGTTGGACATCACC
TCCCACAACGAGGACTACACCATCGTGGAACAGTACGAACGCGCCGAGGGTCGACACTCCACCGGCGGCA
TGGACGAGCTGTACAAGTAGCTGCGGCCGCATCAGAGCTAGCTTCAGCATCGATACTTGAGGCGCGCCTA
GCCATCTCGAGGACGGGGTGAACTACGCCTGAGGATCCGATCTTTTTCCCTCTGCCAAAAATTATGGGGA
CATCATGAAGCCCCTTGAGCATCTGACTTCTGGCTAATAAAGGAAATTTATTTTCATTGCAATAGTGTGT
TGGAATTTTTTGTGTCTCTCACTCGGAAGCAATTCGTTGATCTGAATTTCGACCACCCATAATACCCATT
ACCCTGGTAGATAAGTAGCATGGCGGGTTAATCATTAACTACAAGGAACCCCTAGTGATGGAGTTGGCCA
CTCCCTCTCTGCGCGCTCGCTCGCTCACTGAGGCCGGGCGACCAAAGGTCGCCCGACGCCCGGGCTTTGC
CCGGGCGGCCTCAGTGAGCGAGCGAGCGCGCAGCCTTAATTAACCTAATTCACTGGCCGTCGTTTTACAA
CGTCGTGACTGGGAAAACCCTGGCGTTACCCAACTTAATCGCCTTGCAGCACATCCCCCTTTCGCCAGCT
GGCGTAATAGCGAAGAGGCCCGCACCGATCGCCCTTCCCAACAGTTGCGCAGCCTGAATGGCGAATGGG
[124 nt withheld, positions 2940-3063]
C
[91 nt withheld, positions 3065-3155]
A
[49 nt withheld, positions 3157-3205]
CCTTTGACGTTGGAGTCCACGTTCTTT
[37 nt withheld, positions 3233-3269]
ACCCTATCTCGGTCTATTCTTTTGATTTATAAGGGATTTTGCCGATTTCGGCCTATTGGTTAAAAAATGA
GCTGATTTAACAAAAATTTAACGCGAATTTTAACAAAATATTAACGCTTACAATTTAGGTGGCACTTTTC
GGGGAAATGTGCGCGGAACCCCTATTTGTTTATTTTTCTAAATACATTCAAATATGTATCCGCTCATGAG
ACAATAACCCTGATAAATGCTTCAATAATATTGAAAAAGGAAGAGTATGAGTATTCAACATTTCCGTGTC
GCCCTTATTCCCTTTTTTGCGGCATTTTGCCTTCCTGTTTTTGCTCACCCAGAAACGCTGGTGAAAGTAA
AAGATGCTGAAGATCAGTTGGGTGCACGAGTGGGTTACATCGAACTGGATCTCAACAGCGGTAAGATCCT
TGAGAGTTTTCGCCCCGAAGAACGTTTTCCAATGATGAGCACTTTTAAAGTTCTGCTATGTGGCGCGGTA
TTATCCCGTATTGACGCCGGGCAAGAGCAACTCGGTCGCCGCATACACTATTCTCAGAATGACTTGGTTG
AGTACTCACCAGTCACAGAAAAGCATCTTACGGATGGCATGACAGTAAGAGAATTATGCAGTGCTGCCAT
AACCATGAGTGATAACACTGCGGCCAACTTACTTCTGACAACGATCGGAGGACCGAAGGAGCTAACCGCT
TTTTTGCACAACATGGGGGATCATGTAACTCGCCTTGATCGTTGGGAACCGGAGCTGAATGAAGCCATAC
CAAACGACGAGCGTGACACCACGATGCCTGTAGCAATGGCAACAACGTTGCGCAAACTATTAACTGGCGA
ACTACTTACTCTAGCTTCCCGGCAACAATTAATAGACTGGATGGAGGCGGATAAAGTTGCAGGACCACTT
CTGCGCTCGGCCCTTCCGGCTGGCTGGTTTATTGCTGATAAATCTGGAGCCGGTGAGCGTGGGTCTCGCG
GTATCATTGCAGCACTGGGGCCAGATGGTAAGCCCTCCCGTATCGTAGTTATCTACACGACGGGGAGTCA
GGCAACTATGGATGAACGAAATAGACAGATCGCTGAGATAGGTGCCTCACTGATTAAGCATTGGTAACTG
TCAGACCAAGTTTACTCATATATACTTTAGATTGATTTAAAACTTCATTTTTAATTTAAAAGGATCTAGG
TGAAGATCCTTTTTGATAATCTCATGACCAAAATCCCTTAACGTGAGTTTTCGTTCCACTGAGCGTCAGA
CCCCGTAGAAAAGATCAAAGGATCTTCTTGAGATCCTTTTTTTCTGCGCGTAATCTGCTGCTTGCAAACA
AAAAAACCACCGCTACCAGCGGTGGTTTGTTTGCCGGATCAAGAGCTACCAACTCTTTTTCCGAAGGTAA
CTGGCTTCAGCAGAGCGCAGATACCAAATACTGTTCTTCTAGTGTAGCCGTAGTTAGGCCACCACTTCAA
GAACTCTGTAGCACCGCCTACATACCTCGCTCTGCTAATCCTGTTACCAGTGGCTGCTGCCAGTGGCGAT
AAGTCGTGTCTTACCGGGTTGGACTCAAGACGATAGTTACCGGATAAGGCGCAGCGGTCGGGCTGAACGG
GGGGTTCGTGCACACAGCCCAGCTTGGAGCGAACGACCTACACCGAACTGAGATACCTACAGCGTGAGCT
ATGAGAAAGCGCCACGCTTCCCGAAGGGAGAAAGGCGGACAGGTATCCGGTAAGCGGCAGGGTCGGAACA
GGAGAGCGCACGAGGGAGCTTCCAGGGGGAAACGCCTGGTATCTTTATAGTCCTGTCGGGTTTCGCCACC
TCTGACTTGAGCGTCGATTTTTGTGATGCTCGTCAGGGGGGCGGAGCCTATGGAAAAACGCCAGCAACGC
GGCCTTTTTACGGTTCCTGGCCTTTTGCTGGCCTTTTGCTCACATGTTCTTTCCTGCGTTATCCCCTGAT
TCTGTGGATAACCGTATTACCGCCTTTGAGTGAGCTGATACCGCTCGCCGCAGCCGAACGACCGAGCGCA
GCGAGTCAGTGAGCGAGGAAGCGGAAGAGCGCCCAATACGCAAACCGCCTCTCCCCGCGCGTTGGCCGAT
TCATTAATGCAGCTGGCACGACAGGTTTCCCGACTGGAAAGCGGGCAGTGAGCGCAACGCAATTAATGTG
AGTTAGCTCACTCATTAGGCACCCCAGGCTTTACACTTTATGCTTCCGGCTCGTATGTTGTGTGGAATTG
TGAGCGGATAACAATTTCACACAGGAAACAGCTATGACCATGATTACGCCAGATTTAATTAAGGCCTTAA
TTAGGCT
Features (pLannotate 1.2.2; 15 found; start..end, strand, type, name):
     44..106     -  repeat_region  AAV2 ITR (fragment): inverted terminal repeat of adeno-associated virus serotype 2 inverted
    198..438     +  promoter       U6 promoter: RNA polymerase III promoter for human U6 snRNA
   1620..2327    +  CDS            mCherry: mCherry is a basic (constitutively fluorescent) red fluorescent protein published in 2004, derived from Discosoma sp.. It is reported to be a very rapidly-maturing monomer with low acid sensitivity.
   2486..2541    +  polyA_signal   β-globin poly(A) signal: rabbit β-globin polyadenylation signal (Gil and Proudfoot, 1987)
   2634..2764    +  repeat_region  AAV2 ITR (fragment): inverted terminal repeat of adeno-associated virus serotype 2 inverted
   2778..2935    +  CDS            lacZα (fragment): LacZα fragment of β-galactosidase; lacZ fragment
   2940..3368    +  rep_origin     f1 ori (sequence partly withheld): f1 bacteriophage origin of replication; arrow indicates direction of (+) strand synthesis
   3421..3525    +  promoter       AmpR promoter: bla
   3526..4386    +  CDS            AmpR: β-lactamase; bla; confers resistance to ampicillin, carbenicillin, and related antibiotics
   4557..5145    +  rep_origin     ori: high-copy-number ColE1/pMB1/pBR322/pUC origin of replication
   5328..5420    +  CDS            lacI (fragment): lac repressor; lacI; The lac repressor binds to the lac operator to inhibit transcription in E. coli. This inhibition can be relieved by adding lactose or isopropyl-β-D-thiogalactopyranoside (IPTG).
   5433..5454    +  protein_bind   CAP binding site: CAP binding activates transcription in the presence of cAMP. E. coli catabolite activator protein
   5469..5499    +  promoter       lac promoter: promoter for the E. coli lac operon
   5507..5523    +  protein_bind   lac operator: The lac repressor binds to the lac operator to inhibit transcription in E. coli. This inhibition can be relieved by adding lactose or isopropyl-β-D-thiogalactopyranoside (IPTG). lac repressor encoded by lacI
   5585..26      +  repeat_region  AAV2 ITR (fragment) (across the origin): inverted terminal repeat of adeno-associated virus serotype 2 inverted
