[The description below was written by a language model from this plasmid's Addgene catalogue record and pLannotate feature annotations shown in this document.]
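Description:
aav-U6-broccoli-hsp68-mCherry-MCS-pA is an empty AAV transfer (cis) plasmid of about 5.6 kb, designed as a backbone for enhancer activity assays delivered with AAV9 capsid. It is maintained in E. coli through a high-copy ColE1/pUC-type origin and selected with ampicillin via the bla gene. An f1 phage origin and remnants of a lac cloning region (lacZα and lacI fragments, CAP site, lac promoter and operator) sit in the bacterial portion and appear to be carry-over from the parental cloning vector. AAV2 inverted terminal repeats, annotated here only as fragments, flank the payload and provide the signals for replication and packaging of the intervening DNA into AAV particles. A recombination-deficient propagation strain is recorded, consistent with the instability typical of ITRs.

Between the ITRs, the annotation identifies a human U6 RNA polymerase III promoter, an mCherry coding sequence and a rabbit β-globin polyadenylation signal. The plasmid name indicates that U6 drives the Broccoli fluorogenic RNA aptamer, that mCherry is placed under an hsp68 minimal promoter, and that a multiple cloning site lies between mCherry and the poly(A) signal. These three elements were not picked up by the automated annotation, although the unannotated stretch between U6 and mCherry could accommodate the first two. In such a design, a weak basal promoter gives little reporter expression unless a candidate enhancer cloned into the vector activates it. An insert in a 3′ MCS would also be transcribed as part of the mCherry message, so it could be read out at the RNA level. The enhancer-independent U6-Broccoli unit would plausibly act as an internal control for delivery, though the record does not state this. No insert is present, and the associated work concerns murine cardiac enhancers.
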