Addgene plasmid #195411: aav-U6-broccoli-hsp68-mCherry-MCS-pA
Purpose: (Empty Backbone) AAV9 based enhancer activity assay
Depositing lab: William Pu. Depositing organization: Boston Children's Hospital. Publication: A reference map of murine cardiac transcription factor chromatin occupancy identifies dynamic and conserved enhancers. Akerberg BN, Gu F, VanDusen NJ, Zhang X, Dong R, Li K, Zhang B, Zhou B, Sethi I, Ma Q, Wasson L, Wen T, Liu J, Dong K, Conlon FL, Zhou J, Yuan GC, Zhou P, Pu WT. Nat Commun. 2019 Oct 28;10(1):4907. doi: 10.1038/s41467-019-12812-3. PubMed 31659164.
Backbone
  Vector backbone: aav-U6-brocolli-hsp68-mCherry-MCS-pA
  Vector type: AAV
Growth in bacteria
  Bacterial resistance: Ampicillin, 100 μg/mL
  Growth temperature: 37°C
  Growth strain: NEB Stable
  Copy number: High Copy
Gene/Insert
  Gene/Insert name: None
Terms and licenses: Academic/Nonprofit Terms; Industry Terms: Not Available to Industry
How to cite: aav-U6-broccoli-hsp68-mCherry-MCS-pA was a gift from William Pu (Addgene plasmid # 195411 ; http://n2t.net/addgene:195411 ; RRID:Addgene_195411)
